>Addgene plasmid #35233 | col6a2_L (OZ593) | depositor partial sequence | sequence record 42889 | col6a2_L (OZ593) sequence 270 bps
TCTAGACCCGGGGAGCGCCCCTTCCAGTGTCGCATTTGCATGCGGAACTTTTCGGACGAAGCAAACTTGC
GTCGTCATACCCGTACTCATACCGGTGAAAAACCGTTTCAGTGTCGGATCTGTATGCGAAATTTCTCCCG
TCAGGACAACTTGGGTCGTCATCTACGTACGCACACCGGCGAGAAGCCATTCCAATGCCGAATATGCATG
CGCAACTTCAGTCGTACCGACTCTTTGCAGCCACACCTAAAAACCCACCTGAGGGGATCC
