>Addgene plasmid #35233 | col6a2_L (OZ593) | addgene partial sequence | sequence record 44587 | OK-61
AAAATCCAAGCTTTGGCGGCCGCTGACTACAAAGACGATGATGACAAATCTAGACCCGGGGAGCGCCCCT
TCCAGTGTCGCATTTGCATGCGGAACTTTTCGGACGAAGCAAACTTGCGTCGTCATACCCGTACTCATAC
CGGTGAAAAACCGTTTCAGTGTCGGATCTGTATGCGAAATTTCTCCCGTCAGGACAACTTGGGTCGTCAT
CTACGTACGCACACCGGCGAGAAGCCATTCCAATGCCGAATATGCATGCGCAACTTCAGTCGTACCGACT
CTTTGCAGCCACACCTAAAAACCCACCTGAGGGGATCCTCTGCACAGTAGTAACTAGAGACTAGAAAAAG
GCCGACAAGTCCCGCTCCGCTGAAGATCCTGGCGTAATAGCGAAGAGGCCCGCACCGATCGCCCTTCCCA
ACAGTTGCGCAGCCTGAATGGCGAATGGG
[124 nt withheld, positions 450-573]
C
[91 nt withheld, positions 575-665]
A
[49 nt withheld, positions 667-715]
CCTTTGACGTTGGAGTCCACGTTCTTT
[37 nt withheld, positions 743-779]
ACCCTATCTCGGTCTATTCTTTTGATTTATAAGGGATTT
