[The description below was written by a language model from this plasmid's Addgene catalogue record.]
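Description:
col6a2_L (OZ593) is a low-copy, kanamycin-selected bacterial plasmid built on the MG414 backbone (about 5.5 kb without insert) and catalogued as a zebrafish targeting reagent. It carries a roughly 270 bp insert encoding an engineered zinc finger array, cloned between XbaI and BamHI sites that both remain intact so the array can be excised again. The array recognises the "left" half-site of a zinc finger nuclease target in the zebrafish col6a2 gene; the plasmid does not contain any col6a2 sequence itself. The record notes that propagation requires a host expressing the lacIq allele of lac repressor, which suggests lac-regulated expression of the array, but the promoter, origin of replication and any fusion partner are not stated, and no feature table is provided.

The array derives from the OPEN (oligomerized pool engineering) selection approach for customised zinc finger domains. It was evaluated in a bacterial two-hybrid assay against its nine-base-pair half-site and gave about fourfold activation, but it has not been tested as a nuclease for its ability to induce mutations at the intended locus. The plasmid is a source of the DNA-binding module rather than a functional nuclease. To use it, the zinc finger coding segment must be subcloned into a ZFN expression vector to create a FokI nuclease domain fusion, and paired with the complementary right-half array, col6a2_R (OZ594). The depositor indicates that the choice of expression vector depends on the spacer length between the two half-sites (5–6 bp versus 7 bp). Some of the suggested vectors carry FokI mutations that enforce heterodimeric cleavage. The assembled pair is intended for introducing targeted mutations into zebrafish col6a2.
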