Addgene plasmid #35233: col6a2_L (OZ593)
Depositing lab: Keith Joung. Depositing organization: Massachusetts General Hospital. Publication: Rapid "open-source" engineering of customized zinc-finger nucleases for highly efficient gene modification. Maeder ML, Thibodeau-Beganny S, Osiak A, Wright DA, Anthony RM, Eichtinger M, Jiang T, Foley JE, Winfrey RJ, Townsend JA, Unger-Wallace E, Sander JD, Muller-Lerch F, Fu F, Pearlberg J, Goebel C, Dassie JP, Pruett-Miller SM, Porteus MH, Sgroi DC, Iafrate AJ, Dobbs D, McCray PB, Cathomen T, Voytas DF, Joung JK. Mol Cell. 2008 Jul 25. 31(2):294-301. 10.1016/j.molcel.2008.06.016 PubMed 18657511.
Backbone
  Vector backbone: MG414
  Backbone size w/o insert (bp): 5493
  Vector type: Zebrafish Targeting
Growth in bacteria
  Bacterial resistance: Kanamycin, 50 μg/mL
  Growth temperature: 37°C
  Growth strain: XL1 Blue
  Growth instructions: Requires a bacterial strain such as XL1 Blue, that expresses the lacIq allele of lac repressor
  Copy number: Low Copy
Gene/Insert
  Gene/Insert name: Zinc finger array targeting col6a2 (alt name: col6a2)
  Species: D. rerio (zebrafish)
  Insert size (bp): 270
  Entrez Gene: col6a2
  Cloning method: Restriction Enzyme; 5′ cloning site XbaI (not destroyed); 3′ cloning site BamHI (not destroyed)
  Sequencing primers: 5′ OK.61 GGGTAGTACGATGACGGAACCTGTC
Terms and licenses: Academic/Nonprofit Terms; Industry Terms: Not Available to Industry
Depositor comments: This plasmid encodes a zinc finger array targeting half of a target sequence in the zebrafish gene col6a2. Please note that this plasmid does NOT contain the col6a2 sequence. Users must order the complementary plasmid col6a2_R (OZ594) [Addgene plasmid 35234] in order to create a zinc finger nuclease (ZFN) pair to introduce targeted mutations into this specific zebrafish gene. Users will also need to clone the zinc finger (ZF) insert of this plasmid into a zinc finger nuclease (ZFN) vector to express a FOKI fusion product. Examples of possible ZFN expression vectors that can be used are: pST1374 (Addgene plasmid 13426), pMLM290/292 (Addgene plasmids 21872 & 21873), pMLM800/802 (Addgene plasmids 27202 & 27203). The difference between pMLM800/802 and pMLM290/292 is the length of the “spacer” sequence in the full ZFN target site. If the spacer is 7 bp, scientists should use pMLM800/802. If the spacer is 5 or 6 bps, scientists should use pMLM290/292. pMLM290/292 is identical to pST1374 except that it harbors two mutations in the FokI nuclease domain (Q486E, I499L; aka the “-“ mutation see Miller et al., Nat. Biotech 2007, PMID 17603475) which confers heterodimeric behavior on these domains This zinc finger array was tested for binding activity to the sequence 5'-TCGGAGGAC-3' in a bacterial two hybrid assay, and resulted in 4.19 fold activation. However, this array has not yet been tested for activity as a zinc finger nuclease (i.e. for its ability to induce mutations at the intended locus). Scientists using this zinc finger array in a publication should notify and acknowledge NIH grant number R01 GM088040 in the publication. Other Articles: "Oligomerized pool engineering (OPEN): an 'open-source' protocol for making customized zinc-finger arrays." Maeder ML et al. (Nat Protoc. 2009 Sept 17. 4(10):1471-1501. Pubmed ID: 19798082) "Targeted mutagenesis in zebrafish using customized zinc-finger nucleases." Foley JE et al. (Nat Protoc. 2009 Dec 3. 4(12):1855-1867. Pubmed ID: 20010934)
How to cite: col6a2_L (OZ593) was a gift from Keith Joung (Addgene plasmid # 35233 ; http://n2t.net/addgene:35233 ; RRID:Addgene_35233)
